Addgene plasmid #163847: pT3TS-miniTurboID-EGFP
Purpose: In vitro transcription of miniTurboID-EGFP. Parton lab clone JRT
Depositing lab: Rob Parton. Depositing organization: University of Queensland, Institute for Molecular Bioscience. Publication: In vivo proteomic mapping through GFP-directed proximity-dependent biotin labelling in zebrafish. Xiong Z, Lo HP, McMahon KA, Martel N, Jones A, Hill MM, Parton RG, Hall TE. Elife. 2021 Feb 16;10. pii: 64631. doi: 10.7554/eLife.64631. PubMed 33591275.
Backbone
  Vector backbone: pT3TS-Dest_R1-R3 (Addgene 140878)
  Vector type: In vitro transcription of RNA
Growth in bacteria
  Bacterial resistance: Ampicillin, 100 μg/mL
  Growth temperature: 37°C
  Growth strain: DH5alpha
  Copy number: High Copy
Gene/Insert
  Gene/Insert name: miniTurbo
  Species: Synthetic
  Tag / fusion protein: EGFP (C terminal on insert)
Terms and licenses: Academic/Nonprofit Terms; Industry Terms: Not Available to Industry
How to cite: pT3TS-miniTurboID-EGFP was a gift from Rob Parton (Addgene plasmid # 163847 ; http://n2t.net/addgene:163847 ; RRID:Addgene_163847)
