[The description below was written by a language model from this plasmid's Addgene catalogue record and pLannotate feature annotations shown in this document.]
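Description:
pT3TS-miniTurboID-EGFP is a 4.7 kb in vitro transcription plasmid built on the Gateway-compatible pT3TS-Dest_R1-R3 backbone and designed to produce synthetic mRNA encoding a miniTurbo biotin ligase fused to EGFP. It is maintained in E. coli as a high-copy plasmid through a ColE1/pUC-type origin and selected with ampicillin via the β-lactamase gene. An f1 origin and remnants of a lac cassette (lacZα and lacI fragments, CAP site, lac promoter and operator) are carried over from the parental cloning vector and play no role in the payload.

The transcription unit begins with a bacteriophage T3 promoter, followed by the Xenopus laevis β-globin 5'-UTR, which acts as a translational enhancer. Next comes the coding region, then the Xenopus β-globin 3'-UTR. Together the globin UTRs are commonly used to improve the stability and translation of injected mRNA. The open reading frame was assembled by multisite Gateway recombination, leaving attB1, attB2 and attB3 scars. The segment between attB1 and attB2 is annotated as a fragment of E. coli birA, consistent with miniTurbo, an engineered, truncated promiscuous biotin ligase derived from BirA. EGFP lies between attB2 and attB3 as the C-terminal fusion partner. A T7 promoter sits downstream in the opposite orientation.

The stated purpose is in vitro transcription of miniTurboID-EGFP RNA. The associated work concerns proximity-dependent biotin labelling for in vivo proteomic mapping in zebrafish, where the EGFP tag would let expression of the ligase be visualised. The record does not specify exactly how this construct was used in those experiments.
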