Features (pLannotate 1.2.2; 18 found; start..end, strand, type, name):
      1..19      +  promoter       T3 promoter: promoter for bacteriophage T3 RNA polymerase
     44..86      +  5'UTR          Xenopus globin 5'-UTR: translational enhancer from the 5'-UTR of the major beta-globin gene of Xenopus laevis
     94..114     +  protein_bind   attB1: mutant version of attB; core recombination site for the Gateway® BP reaction BP Clonase™
    157..927     +  CDS            birA (fragment): BIRA_ECOLI - Also known as bioR, dhbB. Experimental evidence at protein level: Swiss-Prot protein existence level 1. Acts both as a biotin--[acetyl-CoA-carboxylase] ligase and a biotin-operon repressor. In the presence of ATP, BirA activates biotin to form the BirA-biotinyl-5'-adenylate (BirA-bio-5'-AMP or holoBirA) complex. HoloBirA can either transfer the biotinyl moiety to the biotin carboxyl carrier protein (BCCP) subunit of acetyl-CoA carboxylase, or bind to the biotin operator site and inhibit transcription of the operon. From Escherichia coli (strain K12).
    932..952     -  protein_bind   attB2: mutant version of attB; core recombination site for the Gateway® BP reaction BP Clonase™
    955..1671    +  CDS            EGFP: the original enhanced GFP (Yang et al., 1996) mammalian codon-optimized
   1673..1693    -  protein_bind   attB3: mutant version of attB; core recombination site for the Gateway® BP reaction BP Clonase™
   1718..1843    +  3'UTR          Xenopus globin 3'-UTR: 3'-UTR of the major beta-globin gene of Xenopus laevis
   1931..1949    -  promoter       T7 promoter: promoter for bacteriophage T7 RNA polymerase
   1952..2109    +  CDS            lacZα (fragment): LacZα fragment of β-galactosidase; lacZ fragment
   2141..2569    -  rep_origin     f1 ori (sequence partly withheld): f1 bacteriophage origin of replication; arrow indicates direction of (+) strand synthesis
   2596..2700    +  promoter       AmpR promoter: bla
   2701..3561    +  CDS            AmpR: β-lactamase; bla; confers resistance to ampicillin, carbenicillin, and related antibiotics
   3732..4320    +  rep_origin     ori: high-copy-number ColE1/pMB1/pBR322/pUC origin of replication
   4503..4595    +  CDS            lacI (fragment): lac repressor; lacI; The lac repressor binds to the lac operator to inhibit transcription in E. coli. This inhibition can be relieved by adding lactose or isopropyl-β-D-thiogalactopyranoside (IPTG).
   4608..4629    +  protein_bind   CAP binding site: CAP binding activates transcription in the presence of cAMP. E. coli catabolite activator protein
   4644..4674    +  promoter       lac promoter: promoter for the E. coli lac operon
   4682..4698    +  protein_bind   lac operator: The lac repressor binds to the lac operator to inhibit transcription in E. coli. This inhibition can be relieved by adding lactose or isopropyl-β-D-thiogalactopyranoside (IPTG). lac repressor encoded by lacI
>Addgene plasmid #163847 | pT3TS-miniTurboID-EGFP | addgene full sequence | sequence record 342101 | Addgene NGS Result
AATTAACCCTCACTAAAGGGAACAAAAGCTGGAGCTAAGCTTGCTTGTTCTTTTTGCAGAAGCTCAGAAT
AAACGCTCAACTTTGGCAGATCTCAAGTTTGTACAAAAAAGCAGGCTGCCACCATGGAACAAAAGCTCAT
CTCAGAAGAAGATCTTATTCCATTGTTGAACGCGAAGCAAATTCTCGGCCAACTTGATGGGGGGAGCGTT
GCGGTGCTCCCCGTTGTGGATAGCACTAATCAATACCTTCTCGATAGGATTGGCGAGCTGAAATCCGGCG
ACGCCTGTATTGCAGAGTACCAGCAGGCCGGGCGGGGGTCTCGAGGGCGTAAGTGGTTCTCACCGTTCGG
TGCGAACCTCTACCTCTCAATGTTTTGGCGATTGAAGAGGGGGCCGGCAGCTATCGGGTTGGGGCCAGTG
ATAGGGATTGTTATGGCAGAGGCGCTCAGGAAACTCGGCGCGGACAAGGTCCGCGTGAAATGGCCAAACG
ATTTGTACCTTCAAGACCGGAAGTTGGCAGGAATTCTGGTGGAGCTCGCCGGAATAACCGGAGATGCCGC
ACAAATAGTCATTGGTGCAGGGATAAATGTTGCGATGCGTCGGGTCGAGGAAAGCGTTGTAAACCAAGGG
TGGATTACATTGCAGGAGGCGGGCATCAATTTGGATAGAAATACTCTTGCTGCAATGTTGATAAGGGAGT
TGCGCGCGGCCTTGGAATTGTTCGAGCAGGAAGGCTTGGCCCCGTATTTGAGTAGGTGGGAGAAACTGGA
CAATTTTATTAACCGCCCAGTTAAGTTGATCATCGGCGATAAAGAAATTTTCGGAATATCCAGAGGTATT
GACAAGCAAGGCGCGCTCCTCCTGGAGCAGGATGGGGTGATCAAGCCGTGGATGGGTGGTGAAATCTCCC
TGAGAAGCGCGGAAAAACACCCAGCTTTCTTGTACAAAGTGGCTGTGAGCAAGGGCGAGGAGCTGTTCAC
CGGGGTGGTGCCCATCCTGGTCGAGCTGGACGGCGACGTAAACGGCCACAAGTTCAGCGTGTCCGGCGAG
GGCGAGGGCGATGCCACCTACGGCAAGCTGACCCTGAAGTTCATCTGCACCACCGGCAAGCTGCCCGTGC
CCTGGCCCACCCTCGTGACCACCCTGACCTACGGCGTGCAGTGCTTCAGCCGCTACCCCGACCACATGAA
GCAGCACGACTTCTTCAAGTCCGCCATGCCCGAAGGCTACGTCCAGGAGCGCACCATCTTCTTCAAGGAC
GACGGCAACTACAAGACCCGCGCCGAGGTGAAGTTCGAGGGCGACACCCTGGTGAACCGCATCGAGCTGA
AGGGCATCGACTTCAAGGAGGACGGCAACATCCTGGGGCACAAGCTGGAGTACAACTACAACAGCCACAA
CGTCTATATCATGGCCGACAAGCAGAAGAACGGCATCAAGGTGAACTTCAAGATCCGCCACAACATCGAG
GACGGCAGCGTGCAGCTCGCCGACCACTACCAGCAGAACACCCCCATCGGCGACGGCCCCGTGCTGCTGC
CCGACAACCACTACCTGAGCACCCAGTCCGCCCTGAGCAAAGACCCCAACGAGAAGCGCGATCACATGGT
CCTGCTGGAGTTCGTGACCGCCGCCGGGATCACTCTCGGCATGGACGAGCTGTACAAGTAACCAACTTTA
TTATACATAGTTGCTCGAGCGGATCTGGTTACCACTAAACCAGCCTCAAGAACACCCGAATGGAGTCTCT
AAGCTACATAATACCAACTTACACTTTACAAAATGTTGTCCCCCAAAATGTAGCCATTCGTATCTGCTCC
TAATAAAAARAAAGTTTCTTCACATTCTAAAAAAAAAAAAAAAAAAAAAAAAAAAAANCCCCCCCCCCCC
CCTGCAGGGCCAAGTCGGCCTCTAGAGGTACCCAATTCGCCCTATAGTGAGTCGTATTACAATTCACTGG
CCGTCGTTTTACAACGTCGTGACTGGGAAAACCCTGGCGTTACCCAACTTAATCGCCTTGCAGCACATCC
CCCTTTCGCCAGCTGGCGTAATAGCGAAGAGGCCCGCACCGATCGCCCTTCCCAACAGTTGCGCAGCCTG
AATGGCGAATGGCAAATTGTAAGCGTTAATATTTTGTTAAAATTCGCGTTAAATTTTTGTTAAATCAGCT
CATTTTTTAACCAATAGGCCGAAATCGGCAAAATCCCTTATAAATCAAAAGAATAGACCGAGATAGGGT
[37 nt withheld, positions 2240-2276]
AAAGAACGTGGACTCCAACGTCAAAGG
[49 nt withheld, positions 2304-2352]
T
[91 nt withheld, positions 2354-2444]
G
[124 nt withheld, positions 2446-2569]
CAGGTGGCACTTTTCGGGGAAATGTGCGCGGAACCCCTATTTGTTTATTTTTCTAAATACATTCAAATAT
GTATCTGCTCATGAGACAATAACCCTGATAAATGCTTCAATAATATTGAAAAAGGAAGAGTATGAGTATT
CAACATTTCCGTGTCGCCCTTATTCCCTTTTTTGCGGCATTTTGCCTTCCTGTTTTTGCTCACCCAGAAA
CGCTGGTGAAAGTAAAAGATGCTGAAGATCAGTTGGGTGCACGAGTGGGTTACATCGAACTGGATCTCAA
CAGCGGTAAGATCCTTGAGAGTTTTCGCCCCGAAGAACGTTTTCCAATGATGAGCACTTTTAAAGTTCTG
CTATGTGGCGCGGTATTATCCCGTATTGACGCCGGGCAAGAGCAACTCGGTCGCCGCATACACTATTCTC
AGAATGACTTGGTTGAGTACTCACCAGTCACAGAAAAGCATCTTACGGATGGCATGACAGTAAGAGAATT
ATGCAGTGCTGCCATAACCATGAGTGATAACACTGCGGCCAACTTACTTCTGACAACGATCGGAGGACCG
AAGGAGCTAACCGCTTTTTTGCACAACATGGGGGATCATGTAACTCGCCTTGATCGTTGGGAACCGGAGC
TGAATGAAGCCATACCAAACGACGAGCGTGACACCACGATGCCTGTAGCAATGGCAACAACGTTGCGCAA
ACTATTAACTGGCGAACTACTTACTCTAGCTTCCCGGCAACAATTAATAGACTGGATGGAGGCGGATAAA
GTTGCAGGACCACTTCTGCGCTCGGCCCTTCCGGCTGGCTGGTTTATTGCTGATAAATCTGGAGCCGGTG
AGCGTGGGTCTCGCGGTATCATTGCAGCACTGGGGCCAGATGGTAAGCCCTCCCGTATCGTAGTTATCTA
CACGACGGGGAGTCAGGCAACTATGGATGAACGAAATAGACAGATCGCTGAGATAGGTGCCTCACTGATT
AAGCATTGGTAACTGTCAGACCAAGTTTACTCATATATACTTTAGATTGATTTAAAACTTCATTTTTAAT
TTAAAAGGATCTAGGTGAAGATCCTTTTTGATAATCTCATGACCAAAATCCCTTAACGTGAGTTTTCGTT
CCACTGAGCGTCAGACCCCGTAGAAAAGATCAAAGGATCTTCTTGAGATCCTTTTTTTCTGCGCGTAATC
TGCTGCTTGCAAACAAAAAAACCACCGCTACCAGCGGTGGTTTGTTTGCCGGATCAAGAGCTACCAACTC
TTTTTCCGAAGGTAACTGGCTTCAGCAGAGCGCAGATACCAAATACTGTTCTTCTAGTGTAGCCGTAGTT
AGGCCACCACTTCAAGAACTCTGTAGCACCGCCTACATACCTCGCTCTGCTAATCCTGTTACCAGTGGCT
GCTGCCAGTGGCGATAAGTCGTGTCTTACCGGGTTGGACTCAAGACGATAGTTACCGGATAAGGCGCAGC
GGTCGGGCTGAACGGGGGGTTCGTGCACACAGCCCAGCTTGGAGCGAACGACCTACACCGAACTGAGATA
CCTACAGCGTGAGCTATGAGAAAGCGCCACGCTTCCCGAAGGGAGAAAGGCGGACAGGTATCCGGTAAGC
GGCAGGGTCGGAACAGGAGAGCGCACGAGGGAGCTTCCAGGGGGAAACGCCTGGTATCTTTATAGTCCTG
TCGGGTTTCGCCACCTCTGACTTGAGCGTCGATTTTTGTGATGCTCGTCAGGGGGGCGGAGCCTATGGAA
AAACGCCAGCAACGCGGCCTTTTTACGGTTCCTGGCCTTTTGCTGGCCTTTTGCTCACATGTTCTTTCCT
GCGTTATCCCCTGATTCTGTGGATAACCGTATTACCGCCTTTGAGTGAGCTGATACCGCTCGCCGCAGCC
GAACGACCGAGCGCAGCGAGTCAGTGAGCGAGGAAGCGGAAGAGCGCCCAATACGCAAACCGCCTCTCCC
CGCGCGTTGGCCGATTCATTAATGCAGCTGGCACGACAGGTTTCCCGACTGGAAAGCGGGCAGTGAGCGC
AACGCAATTAATGTGAGTTAGCTCACTCATTAGGCACCCCAGGCTTTACACTTTATGCTTCCGGCTCGTA
TGTTGTGTGGAATTGTGAGCGGATAACAATTTCACACAGGAAACAGCTATGACCATGATTACGCCAAGCT
CGA
